>Addgene plasmid #15286 | pSH1/M-FGFR2-Fv-Fvls-E | depositor full sequence | sequence record 8247 | Author sequence
CTGCATTAATGAATCGGCCAACGCGCGGGGAGAGGCGGTTTGCGTATTGGGCGCTCTTCCGCTTCCTCGC
TCACTGACTCGCTGCGCTCGGTCGTTCGGCTGCGGCGAGCGGTATCAGCTCACTCAAAGGCGGTAATACG
GTTATCCACAGAATCAGGGGATAACGCAGGAAAGAACATGTGAGCAAAAGGCCAGCAAAAGGCCAGGAAC
CGTAAAAAGGCCGCGTTGCTGGCGTTTTTCCATAGGCTCCGCCCCCCTGACGAGCATCACAAAAATCGAC
GCTCAAGTCAGAGGTGGCGAAACCCGACAGGACTATAAAGATACCAGGCGTTTCCCCCTGGAAGCTCCCT
CGTGCGCTCTCCTGTTCCGACCCTGCCGCTTACCGGATACCTGTCCGCCTTTCTCCCTTCGGGAAGCGTG
GCGCTTTCTCATAGCTCACGCTGTAGGTATCTCAGTTCGGTGTAGGTCGTTCGCTCCAAGCTGGGCTGTG
TGCACGAACCCCCCGTTCAGCCCGACCGCTGCGCCTTATCCGGTAACTATCGTCTTGAGTCCAACCCGGT
AAGACACGACTTATCGCCACTGGCAGCAGCCACTGGTAACAGGATTAGCAGAGCGAGGTATGTAGGCGGT
GCTACAGAGTTCTTGAAGTGGTGGCCTAACTACGGCTACACTAGAAGGACAGTATTTGGTATCTGCGCTC
TGCTGAAGCCAGTTACCTTCGGAAAAAGAGTTGGTAGCTCTTGATCCGGCAAACAAACCACCGCTGGTAG
CGGTGGTTTTTTTGTTTGCAAGCAGCAGATTACGCGCAGAAAAAAAGGATCTCAAGAAGATCCTTTGATC
TTTTCTACGGGGTCTGACGCTCAGTGGAACGAAAACTCACGTTAAGGGATTTTGGTCATGAGATTATCAA
AAAGGATCTTCACCTAGATCCTTTTAAATTAAAAATGAAGTTTTAAATCAATCTAAAGTATATATGAGTA
AACTTGGTCTGACAGTTACCAATGCTTAATCAGTGAGGCACCTATCTCAGCGATCTGTCTATTTCGTTCA
TCCATAGTTGCCTGACTCCCCGTCGTGTAGATAACTACGATACGGGAGGGCTTACCATCTGGCCCCAGTG
CTGCAATGATACCGCGAGACCCACGCTCACCGGCTCCAGATTTATCAGCAATAAACCAGCCAGCCGGAAG
GGCCGAGCGCAGAAGTGGTCCTGCAACTTTATCCGCCTCCATCCAGTCTATTAATTGTTGCCGGGAAGCT
AGAGTAAGTAGTTCGCCAGTTAATAGTTTGCGCAACGTTGTTGCCATTGCTACAGGCATCGTGGTGTCAC
GCTCGTCGTTTGGTATGGCTTCATTCAGCTCCGGTTCCCAACGATCAAGGCGAGTTACATGATCCCCCAT
GTTGTGCAAAAAAGCGGTTAGCTCCTTCGGTCCTCCGATCGTTGTCAGAAGTAAGTTGGCCGCAGTGTTA
TCACTCATGGTTATGGCAGCACTGCATAATTCTCTTACTGTCATGCCATCCGTAAGATGCTTTTCTGTGA
CTGGTGAGTACTCAACCAAGTCATTCTGAGAATAGTGTATGCGGCGACCGAGTTGCTCTTGCCCGGCGTC
AATACGGGATAATACCGCGCCACATAGCAGAACTTTAAAAGTGCTCATCATTGGAAAACGTTCTTCGGGG
CGAAAACTCTCAAGGATCTTACCGCTGTTGAGATCCAGTTCGATGTAACCCACTCGTGCACCCAACTGAT
CTTCAGCATCTTTTACTTTCACCAGCGTTTCTGGGTGAGCAAAAACAGGAAGGCAAAATGCCGCAAAAAA
GGGAATAAGGGCGACACGGAAATGTTGAATACTCATACTCTTCCTTTTTCAATATTATTGAAGCATTTAT
CAGGGTTATTGTCTCATGAGCGGATACATATTTGAATGTATTTAGAAAAATAAACAAATAGGGGTTCCGC
GCACATTTCCCCGAAAAGTGCCACCTGACGTCTAAGAAACCATTATTATCATGACATTAACCTATAAAAA
TAGGCGTATCACGAGGCCCTTTCGTCTTCAAGGTCGATCGACCTCATGTTTGACAGCTTATCATCGATAA
GCTTCTGTGGAATGTGTGTCAGTTAGGGTGTGGAAAGTCCCCAGGCTCCCCAGCAGGCAGAAGTATGCAA
AGCATGCATCTCAATTAGTCAGCAACCAGGTGTGGAAAGTCCCCAGGCTCCCCAGCAGGCAGAAGTATGC
AAAGCATGCATCTCAATTAGTCAGCAACCATAGTCCCGCCCCTAACTCCGCCCATCCCGCCCCTAACTCC
GCCCAGTTCCGCCCATTCTCCGCCCCATGGCTGACTAATTTTTTTTATTTATGCAGAGGCCGAGGCCGCC
TCGGCCTCTGAGCTATTCCAGAAGTAGTGAGGAGGCTTTTTTGGAGGCCTAGGCTTTTGCAAAAAGCTCC
TCCGATCGAGGGGCTCGCATCTCTCCTTCACGCGCCCGCCGCCCTACCTGAGGCCGCCATCCAACGCCGG
TTGAGTCGCGTTCTGCCGCCTCCCGCCTGTGGTGCCTCCTGAACTGCGTCCGCCGTCTAGGTAAGTTTAA
AGCTCAGGTCGAGACCGGGCCTTTGTCCGGCGCTCCCTTGGAGCCTACCTAGACTCAGCCGGCTCTCCAC
GCTTTGCCTGACCCTGCTTGCTCAACTCTACGTCTTTGTTTCGTTTTCTGTTCTGCGCCGTTACAGATCC
AAGCTGCCTCGATCGAGGAACTGAAAAACCAGAAAGTTAACTGGTAAGTTTAGTCTTTTTGTCTTTTATT
TCAGGTCCCGGATCCGGTGGTGCAAATCAAAGAACTGCTCCTCAGTGGATGTTGCCTTTACTTCTAGGCC
TGTACGGAGGTGTTACTTCTGCTCTAAAAGCTGCTCTAGCCCTCGATCGAGGGCTAGAGCGGCCGCGGCC
ACCATGGGGAGTAGCAAGAGCAAGCCTAAGGACCCCAGCCAGCGCCTCGAGGACTTCAGCAGCCAGCCAG
CTGTGCACAAGCTGACCAAGCGCATCCCCCTGCGGAGACAGGTAACAGTTTCGGCCGAGTCCAGCTCCTC
CATGAACTCCAACACCCCGCTGGTGAGGATAACAACGCGTCTGTCCTCAACAGCGGACACCCCGATGCTA
GCAGGGGTCTCCGAGTATGAGTTGCCAGAGGATCCAAAGTGGGAATTCCCCAGAGATAAGCTGACGCTGG
GCAAACCCCTGGGGGAAGGTTGCTTCGGGCAAGTAGTCATGGCTGAAGCAGTGGGAATCGATAAAGACAA
ACCCAAGGAGGCGGTCACCGTGGCAGTGAAGATGTTGAAAGATGATGCCACAGAGAAGGACCTGTCTGAT
CTGGTATCAGAGATGGAGATGATGAAGATGATTGGGAAACATAAGAACATTATCAACCTCCTGGGGGCCT
GCACGCAGGATGGACCTCTCTACGTCATAGTTGAATATGCATCGAAAGGCAACCTCCGGGAATACCTCCG
AGCCCGGAGGCCACCTGGCATGGAGTACTCCTATGACATTAACCGTGTCCCCGAGGAGCAGATGACCTTC
AAGGACTTGGTGTCCTGCACCTACCAGCTGGCTAGAGGCATGGAGTACTTGGCTTCCCAAAAATGTATCC
ATCGAGATTTGGCTGCCAGAAACGTGTTGGTAACAGAAAACAATGTGATGAAGATAGCAGACTTTGGCCT
GGCCAGGGATATCAACAACATAGACTACTATAAAAAGACCACAAATGGGCGACTTCCAGTCAAGTGGATG
GCTCCTGAAGCCCTTTTTGATAGAGTTTACACTCATCAGAGCGATGTCTGGTCCTTCGGGGTGTTAATGT
GGGAGATCTTTACTTTAGGGGGCTCACCCTACCCAGGGATTCCCGTGGAGGAACTTTTTAAGCTGCTCAA
AGAGGGACACAGGATGGACAAGCCCACCAACTGCACCAATGAACTGTACATGATGATGAGGGATTGCTGG
CATGCTGTACCCTCACAGAGACCCACATTCAAGCAGTTGGTCGAAGACTTGGATCGAATTCTGACTCTCA
CAACCAATGAGGAATACTTGGATCTCACCCAGCCTCTCGAACAGTATTCTCCTAGTTACCCCGACACAAG
TAGCTCTTGTTCTTCAGGGGACGATTCTGTGTTTTCTCCAGACCCCATGCCTTATGAACCCTGTCTGCCT
CAGTATCCACACATAAACGGCAGTGTTAAAACAGTCGAGGGCGTGCAGGTGGAAACCATCTCCCCAGGAG
ACGGGCGCACCTTCCCCAAGCGCGGCCAGACCTGCGTGGTGCACTACACCGGGATGCTTGAAGATGGAAA
GAAAGTTGATTCCTCCCGGGACAGAAACAAGCCCTTTAAGTTTATGCTAGGCAAGCAGGAGGTGATCCGA
GGCTGGGAAGAAGGGGTTGCCCAGATGAGTGTGGGTCAGAGAGCCAAACTGACTATATCTCCAGATTATG
CCTATGGTGCCACTGGGCACCCAGGCATCATCCCACCACATGCCACTCTCGTCTTCGATGTGGAGCTTCT
AAAACTGGAAGTCGAGGGAGTGCAGGTGGAAACCATCTCCCCAGGAGACGGGCGCACCTTCCCCAAGCGC
GGCCAGACCTGCGTGGTGCACTACACCGGGATGCTTGAAGATGGAAAGAAAGTTGATTCCTCCCGGGACA
GAAACAAGCCCTTTAAGTTTATGCTAGGCAAGCAGGAGGTGATCCGAGGCTGGGAAGAAGGGGTTGCCCA
GATGAGTGTGGGTCAGAGAGCCAAACTGACTATATCTCCAGATTATGCCTATGGTGCCACTGGGCACCCA
GGCATCATCCCACCACATGCCACTCTCGTCTTCGATGTGGAGCTTCTAAAACTGGAATCTGGCGGTGGAT
CCGGAGTCGACTATCCGTACGACGTACCAGACTACGCACTCGACTAAGAATTCCTGATTGATTGACCGGA
TCCAGACATGATAAGATACATTGATGAGTTTGGACAAACCACAACTAGAATGCAGTGAAAAAAATGCTTT
ATTTGTGAAATTTGTGATGCTATTGCTTTATTTGTAACCATTATAAGCTGCAATAAACAAGTTAACAACA
ACAATTGCATTCATTTTATGTTTCAGGTTCAGGGGGAGGTGTGGGAGGTTTTTTAAAGCAAGTAAAACCT
CTACAAATGTGGTATGGCTGATTATGATCCTGCCTCGCGCGTTTCGGTGATGACGGTGAAAACCTCTGAC
ACATGCAGCTCCCGGAGACGGTCACAGCTTGTCTGTAAGCGGATGCCGGGAGCAGACAAGCCCGTCAGGG
CGCGTCAGCGGGTGTTGGCGGGTGTCGGGGCGCAGCCATGACCCAGTCACGTAGCGATAGCGGAGTGTAT
ACTGGCTTAACTATGCGGCATCAGAGCAGATTGTACTGAGAGTGCACCATA
Features (pLannotate 1.2.2; 16 found; start..end, strand, type, name):
      1..54      -  CDS            lacI (fragment): lac repressor; lacI; The lac repressor binds to the lac operator to inhibit transcription in E. coli. This inhibition can be relieved by adding lactose or isopropyl-β-D-thiogalactopyranoside (IPTG).
    237..825     -  rep_origin     ori: high-copy-number ColE1/pMB1/pBR322/pUC origin of replication
    996..1856    -  CDS            AmpR: β-lactamase; bla; confers resistance to ampicillin, carbenicillin, and related antibiotics
   1857..1961    -  promoter       AmpR promoter: bla
   2080..2104    +  promoter       tet promoter (fragment): E. coli promoter for tetracycline efflux protein gene
   2114..2443    +  promoter       SV40 promoter: SV40 enhancer and early promoter
   2460..2729    +  LTR            5' LTR (truncated): truncated 5' long terminal repeat (LTR) from human T-cell leukemia virus (HTLV) type 1
   2774..2867    +  intron         SV40 intron: modified SV40 intron with splice donor and acceptor sites
   2944..2985    +  CDS            myr: N-myristoylation signal from Src kinase (Pellman et al., 1985; Kaplan et al., 1988)
   2956..4233    +  CDS            Fgfr2 (fragment): FGFR2_MOUSE - Also known as Bek, Ect1. Experimental evidence at protein level: Swiss-Prot protein existence level 1. Tyrosine-protein kinase that acts as cell-surface receptor for fibroblast growth factors and plays an essential role in the regulation of cell proliferation, differentiation, migration and apoptosis, and in the regulation of embryonic development. Required for normal embryonic patterning, trophoblast function, limb bud development, lung morphogenesis, osteogenesis and skin development. Plays an essential role in the regulation of osteoblast differentiation, proliferation and apo
   4243..4560    +  CDS            DmrB: F36V mutant of FK506-binding protein FKBP12 binds synthetic ligands that do not bind wild-type FKBP
   4566..4888    +  CDS            FKBP-V (fragment): F36V mutant of FK506-binding protein FKBP12 binds synthetic ligands that do not bind wild-type FKBP
   4969..5103    -  polyA_signal   SV40 poly(A) signal: SV40 polyadenylation signal
   5126..5209    -  CDS            large T antigen (fragment): large T antigen from SV40 (simian virus 40)
   5210..5249    +  CDS            rop (fragment): Rop protein, which maintains plasmids at low copy number; rop
   5351..5441    +  misc_feature   bom (fragment): basis of mobility region from pBR322
