[The description below was written by a language model from this plasmid's Addgene catalogue record and pLannotate feature annotations shown in this document.]
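Description:
pSH1/M-FGFR2-Fv-Fvls-E is a mammalian expression plasmid built on the pSH1 backbone that encodes a chemically inducible, membrane-anchored form of the mouse FGFR2 kinase. It is propagated in E. coli as a high-copy plasmid through a ColE1/pUC-type origin and selected with ampicillin via the β-lactamase gene. Short fragments of lacI, rop, the tet promoter and the pBR322 bom region appear in the annotation as backbone remnants and have no evident functional role.

Expression in mammalian cells is driven by a composite promoter: the SV40 enhancer/early promoter followed by a truncated HTLV-1 5' LTR segment and a modified SV40 intron, an arrangement resembling the SRα promoter. An SV40 polyadenylation signal lies downstream of the coding region, although it is annotated on the opposite strand. The roughly 2 kb open reading frame begins with the 14-residue c-Src myristoylation signal, which tethers the protein to the inner face of the plasma membrane. This replaces the receptor's extracellular and transmembrane portions. It is followed by the FGFR2 cytoplasmic (kinase) domain, then two tandem copies of FKBP12 carrying the F36V substitution, and a C-terminal HA epitope tag listed in the catalogue entry but not picked up in the feature table. The F36V domains bind synthetic dimerizer ligands that do not bind wild-type FKBP, so adding such a compound crosslinks the fusion proteins and triggers FGFR2 signalling independently of FGF ligand.

The associated publication used this type of construct to compare conditional activation of FGFR1 and FGFR2 in prostate cancer cells, looking at osteopontin induction, ERK activation and in vivo proliferation.
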