Addgene plasmid #15286: pSH1/M-FGFR2-Fv-Fvls-E
Depositing lab: David Spencer. Depositing organization: Baylor College of Medicine. Publication: Conditional activation of fibroblast growth factor receptor (FGFR) 1, but not FGFR2, in prostate cancer cells leads to increased osteopontin induction, extracellular signal-regulated kinase activation, and in vivo proliferation. Freeman KW, Gangula RD, Welm BE, Ozen M, Foster BA, Rosen JM, Ittmann M, Greenberg NM, Spencer DM. Cancer Res. 2003 Oct 1. 63(19):6237-43. PubMed 14559809.
Backbone
  Vector backbone: pSH1
  Backbone manufacturer: GR Crabtree lab
  Backbone size w/o insert (bp): 3500
  Vector type: Mammalian Expression
Growth in bacteria
  Bacterial resistance: Ampicillin, 100 μg/mL
  Growth temperature: 37°C
  Growth strain: DH5alpha
  Copy number: High Copy
Gene/Insert
  Gene/Insert name: FGFR2 kinase, FKBP12v36 (alt names: kgfr; bek; cek-3)
  Species: M. musculus (mouse)
  Insert size (bp): 2020
  Mutation: FGFR2 cytoplasmic domain FKBP12 F36V
  Entrez Gene: Fgfr2 (a.k.a. Bek, Fgfr-2, Fgfr-7, Fgfr2b, Fgfr7, KGFR, KGFRTr, svs)
  Tag / fusion protein: ha (C terminal on insert); Myristoylation-targeting domain c-Src (14aa) (N terminal on insert)
  Cloning method: Restriction Enzyme; 5′ cloning site NotI, SacII (not destroyed); 3′ cloning site MunI (not destroyed)
  Sequencing primers: 5′ gaggtgttacttctgctctaaaagc; 3′ cactgcattctagttgtggtttg
Terms and licenses: Academic/Nonprofit Terms; Industry Terms: Not Available to Industry
How to cite: pSH1/M-FGFR2-Fv-Fvls-E was a gift from David Spencer (Addgene plasmid # 15286 ; http://n2t.net/addgene:15286 ; RRID:Addgene_15286)
