>Addgene plasmid #15286 | pSH1/M-FGFR2-Fv-Fvls-E | addgene partial sequence | sequence record 21718 | EBV-rev 5'-GTGGTTTGTCCAAACTCATC-3'
GATATGNTGGATCGGTCATCAATCAGGAATTCTTAGTCGAGTGCGTAGTCTGGTACGTCGTACGGATAGT
CGACTCCGGATCCACCGCCAGATTCCAGTTTTAGAAGCTCCACATCGAAGACGAGAGTGGCATGTGGTGG
GATGATGCCTGGGTGCCCAGTGGCACCATAGGCATAATCTGGAGATATAGTCAGTTTGGCTCTCTGACCC
ACACTCATCTGGGCAACCCCTTCTTCCCAGCCTCGGATCACCTCCTGCTTGCCTAGCATAAACTTAAAGG
GCTTGTTTCTGTCCCGGGAGGAATCAACTTTCTTTCCATCTTCAAGCATCCCGGTGTAGTGCACCACGCA
GGTCTGGCCGCGCTTGGGGAAGGTGCGCCCGTCTCCTGGGGAGATAGTCTCCACCTGCACTCCCTCGACT
TCCAGTTTTAGAAGCTCCACATCGAAGACGAGAGTGGCATGTGGTGGGATGATGCCTGGGTGCCCAGTGG
CACCATAGGCATAATCTGGAGATATAGTCAGTTTGGCTCTCTGACCCACACTCATCTGGGCAACCCCTTC
TTCCCAGCCTCGGATCACCTCCTGCTTGCCTAGCATAAACTTAAAGGGCTTGTTTCTGTCCCGGGAGGAC
ATNTCTTACGNNNNNNNTTCANCCCCCCTGTGTAGTGCACACGCAGTCTGGGGCCCCCCTTGGGAAGNGC
CCCCTCTCTGGGGAAAAAGTCCCNCTGCNGCCTCCNCGATGNTAACCTGCGTTAGNGTGAACTGAGCANA
AGGTTCAAAGCNGGNCTGAAAAAAAAACTCCNGAAAAAAANCTTNGGGGNAAAAAAAAATTAAGGGGGGA
ANATNTTCTTT
